Addgene plasmid #32320: pGAL4Kan
Depositing lab: Steve Stowers. Depositing organization: Montana State University. Publication: An efficient method for recombineering GAL4 and QF drivers. Stowers RS. Fly (Austin). 2011 Oct 1;5(4). 10.4161/fly.5.4.17560 PubMed 21857163.
Backbone
  Vector backbone: pBSC5
Growth in bacteria
  Bacterial resistance: Ampicillin and Kanamycin, 100 & 50 μg/mL
  Growth temperature: 37°C
  Growth strain: DH10B
  Copy number: High Copy
Gene/Insert
  Gene/Insert name: GAL4 Kan
  Cloning method: Restriction Enzyme; 5′ cloning site BamHI (not destroyed); 3′ cloning site EcoR( (not destroyed)
  Sequencing primers: 5′ M13F; 3′ M13R
Terms and licenses: Academic/Nonprofit Terms; Industry Terms: Not Available to Industry
Depositor comments: Please see http://www.everyvector.com/sequences/show_public/12078 for additional plasmid map.
How to cite: pGAL4Kan was a gift from Steve Stowers (Addgene plasmid # 32320 ; http://n2t.net/addgene:32320 ; RRID:Addgene_32320)
