[The description below was written by a language model from this plasmid's Addgene catalogue record and pLannotate feature annotations shown in this document.]
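Description:
pGAL4Kan is a 7.4 kb high-copy bacterial cloning plasmid built on the pBSC5 backbone, which the feature table shows to be pBluescript-like. It serves as a template or donor for a GAL4–kanamycin cassette used in recombineering Drosophila GAL4 driver constructs. It replicates in E. coli from a ColE1/pUC-type origin and also carries an f1 phage origin for single-stranded DNA production. Selection uses two markers, the backbone β-lactamase gene (ampicillin) and the kanamycin resistance gene inside the insert. The backbone also retains lac promoter/operator and lacZα remnants, a small lacI fragment, and T3 and T7 promoters on either side of the insert. The record gives M13 forward and reverse as the sequencing primers.

The insert was cloned between BamHI and a 3′ site recorded ambiguously, apparently EcoRI or a related enzyme. It contains the full coding sequence of the Saccharomyces cerevisiae GAL4 transcriptional activator, preceded by a short fragment annotated as Drosophila hsp70Bb promoter sequence. Downstream lies an aph(3')-Ia kanamycin resistance gene flanked by two loxP sites in the same orientation. No terminator or 3′ UTR is annotated in the unassigned stretch after GAL4.

This layout fits the associated publication on recombineering GAL4 and QF drivers. In that approach the GAL4-Kan unit would be placed into a large genomic clone by homologous recombination in bacteria, with kanamycin selecting for recombinants. Cre can then excise the floxed marker, leaving GAL4 and a single loxP site under the control of the target gene's regulatory sequences. The resulting drivers would be used with UAS-responder transgenes in flies. The record does not state the homology arms or the target loci, which would be supplied by the user.
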