Features (pLannotate 1.2.2; 18 found; start..end, strand, type, name):
     24..128     +  promoter       AmpR promoter: bla
    129..989     +  CDS            AmpR: β-lactamase; bla; confers resistance to ampicillin, carbenicillin, and related antibiotics
   1160..1748    +  rep_origin     ori: high-copy-number ColE1/pMB1/pBR322/pUC origin of replication
   1931..2023    +  CDS            lacI (fragment): lac repressor; lacI; The lac repressor binds to the lac operator to inhibit transcription in E. coli. This inhibition can be relieved by adding lactose or isopropyl-β-D-thiogalactopyranoside (IPTG).
   2036..2057    +  protein_bind   CAP binding site: CAP binding activates transcription in the presence of cAMP. E. coli catabolite activator protein
   2072..2102    +  promoter       lac promoter: promoter for the E. coli lac operon
   2110..2126    +  protein_bind   lac operator: The lac repressor binds to the lac operator to inhibit transcription in E. coli. This inhibition can be relieved by adding lactose or isopropyl-β-D-thiogalactopyranoside (IPTG). lac repressor encoded by lacI
   2171..2189    +  promoter       T3 promoter: promoter for bacteriophage T3 RNA polymerase
   2371..2415    +  promoter       hsp70 promoter (fragment): Drosophila melanogaster hsp70Bb promoter
   2444..5089    +  CDS            GAL4: GAL4 transcriptional activator; Saccharomyces cerevisiae GAL4
   5328..5348    +  misc_feature   MCS (fragment): pBluescript multiple cloning site
   5585..5609    -  misc_feature   MCS (fragment): pBluescript multiple cloning site
   5610..5643    +  protein_bind   loxP: Cre-mediated recombination occurs in the 8-bp core sequence (GCATACAT). Cre recombinase
   5757..6566    +  CDS            KanR: aminoglycoside phosphotransferase; aph(3')-Ia; confers resistance to kanamycin in bacteria or G418 (Geneticin®) in eukaryotes
   6641..6674    +  protein_bind   loxP: Cre-mediated recombination occurs in the 8-bp core sequence (GCATACAT). Cre recombinase
   6742..6760    -  promoter       T7 promoter: promoter for bacteriophage T7 RNA polymerase
   6768..6923    +  CDS            lacZα (fragment): LacZα fragment of β-galactosidase; lacZ fragment
   7025..7383    -  rep_origin     f1 ori (sequence partly withheld): f1 bacteriophage origin of replication; arrow indicates direction of (+) strand synthesis
>Addgene plasmid #32320 | pGAL4Kan | depositor full sequence | sequence record 36640 | pGAL4Kan sequence 7386 bps
GTGGCACTTTTCGGGGAAATGTGCGCGGAACCCCTATTTGTTTATTTTTCTAAATACATTCAAATATGTA
TCCGCTCATGAGACAATAACCCTGATAAATGCTTCAATAATATTGAAAAAGGAAGAGTATGAGTATTCAA
CATTTCCGTGTCGCCCTTATTCCCTTTTTTGCGGCATTTTGCCTTCCTGTTTTTGCTCACCCAGAAACGC
TGGTGAAAGTAAAAGATGCTGAAGATCAGTTGGGTGCACGAGTGGGTTACATCGAACTGGATCTCAACAG
CGGTAAGATCCTTGAGAGTTTTCGCCCCGAAGAACGTTTTCCAATGATGAGCACTTTTAAAGTTCTGCTA
TGTGGCGCGGTATTATCCCGTATTGACGCCGGGCAAGAGCAACTCGGTCGCCGCATACACTATTCTCAGA
ATGACTTGGTTGAGTACTCACCAGTCACAGAAAAGCATCTTACGGATGGCATGACAGTAAGAGAATTATG
CAGTGCTGCCATAACCATGAGTGATAACACTGCGGCCAACTTACTTCTGACAACGATCGGAGGACCGAAG
GAGCTAACCGCTTTTTTGCACAACATGGGGGATCATGTAACTCGCCTTGATCGTTGGGAACCGGAGCTGA
ATGAAGCCATACCAAACGACGAGCGTGACACCACGATGCCTGTAGCAATGGCAACAACGTTGCGCAAACT
ATTAACTGGCGAACTACTTACTCTAGCTTCCCGGCAACAATTAATAGACTGGATGGAGGCGGATAAAGTT
GCAGGACCACTTCTGCGCTCGGCCCTTCCGGCTGGCTGGTTTATTGCTGATAAATCTGGAGCCGGTGAGC
GTGGGTCTCGCGGTATCATTGCAGCACTGGGGCCAGATGGTAAGCCCTCCCGTATCGTAGTTATCTACAC
GACGGGGAGTCAGGCAACTATGGATGAACGAAATAGACAGATCGCTGAGATAGGTGCCTCACTGATTAAG
CATTGGTAACTGTCAGACCAAGTTTACTCATATATACTTTAGATTGATTTAAAACTTCATTTTTAATTTA
AAAGGATCTAGGTGAAGATCCTTTTTGATAATCTCATGACCAAAATCCCTTAACGTGAGTTTTCGTTCCA
CTGAGCGTCAGACCCCGTAGAAAAGATCAAAGGATCTTCTTGAGATCCTTTTTTTCTGCGCGTAATCTGC
TGCTTGCAAACAAAAAAACCACCGCTACCAGCGGTGGTTTGTTTGCCGGATCAAGAGCTACCAACTCTTT
TTCCGAAGGTAACTGGCTTCAGCAGAGCGCAGATACCAAATACTGTCCTTCTAGTGTAGCCGTAGTTAGG
CCACCACTTCAAGAACTCTGTAGCACCGCCTACATACCTCGCTCTGCTAATCCTGTTACCAGTGGCTGCT
GCCAGTGGCGATAAGTCGTGTCTTACCGGGTTGGACTCAAGACGATAGTTACCGGATAAGGCGCAGCGGT
CGGGCTGAACGGGGGGTTCGTGCACACAGCCCAGCTTGGAGCGAACGACCTACACCGAACTGAGATACCT
ACAGCGTGAGCTATGAGAAAGCGCCACGCTTCCCGAAGGGAGAAAGGCGGACAGGTATCCGGTAAGCGGC
AGGGTCGGAACAGGAGAGCGCACGAGGGAGCTTCCAGGGGGAAACGCCTGGTATCTTTATAGTCCTGTCG
GGTTTCGCCACCTCTGACTTGAGCGTCGATTTTTGTGATGCTCGTCAGGGGGGCGGAGCCTATGGAAAAA
CGCCAGCAACGCGGCCTTTTTACGGTTCCTGGCCTTTTGCTGGCCTTTTGCTCACATGTTCTTTCCTGCG
TTATCCCCTGATTCTGTGGATAACCGTATTACCGCCTTTGAGTGAGCTGATACCGCTCGCCGCAGCCGAA
CGACCGAGCGCAGCGAGTCAGTGAGCGAGGAAGCGGAAGAGCGCCCAATACGCAAACCGCCTCTCCCCGC
GCGTTGGCCGATTCATTAATGCAGCTGGCACGACAGGTTTCCCGACTGGAAAGCGGGCAGTGAGCGCAAC
GCAATTAATGTGAGTTAGCTCACTCATTAGGCACCCCAGGCTTTACACTTTATGCTTCCGGCTCGTATGT
TGTGTGGAATTGTGAGCGGATAACAATTTCACACAGGAAACAGCTATGACCATGATTACGCCAAGCGCGC
AATTAACCCTCACTAAAGGGAACAAAAGCTGGCCACTGTTTAAACTTGGCGCGCCTTTGCGATCGCAGAC
CTAGGAAAGCTAGCTATACGCGTTATACCGGTATCCTGCAGGTAGCATGCAAGAGATCTTATAGGCCTCG
AGTTAACGTTCGAGGTCGACTCTAGATAAAGCTTTAGAGCTCTTCTTAAGAAGGATCCCGTAAGCAAATA
AACAAGCGCAGCTGAACAAGCTAAACAATCTGCAGCCCAAGCTTGAAGCAAGCCTCCTGAAAGATGAAGC
TACTGTCTTCTATCGAACAAGCATGCGATATTTGCCGACTTAAAAAGCTCAAGTGCTCCAAAGAAAAACC
GAAGTGCGCCAAGTGTCTGAAGAACAACTGGGAGTGTCGCTACTCTCCCAAAACCAAAAGGTCTCCGCTG
ACTAGGGCACATCTGACAGAAGTGGAATCAAGGCTAGAAAGACTGGAACAGCTATTTCTACTGATTTTTC
CTCGAGAAGACCTTGACATGATTTTGAAAATGGATTCTTTACAGGATATAAAAGCATTGTTAACAGGATT
ATTTGTACAAGATAATGTGAATAAAGATGCCGTCACAGATAGATTGGCTTCAGTGGAGACTGATATGCCT
CTAACATTGAGACAGCATAGAATAAGTGCGACATCATCATCGGAAGAGAGTAGTAACAAAGGTCAAAGAC
AGTTGACTGTATCGATTGACTCGGCAGCTCATCATGATAACTCCACAATTCCGTTGGATTTTATGCCCAG
GGATGCTCTTCATGGATTTGATTGGTCTGAAGAGGATGACATGTCGGATGGCTTGCCCTTCCTGAAAACG
GACCCCAACAATAATGGGTTCTTTGGCGACGGTTCTCTCTTATGTATTCTTCGATCTATTGGCTTTAAAC
CGGAAAATTACACGAACTCTAACGTTAACAGGCTCCCGACCATGATTACGGATAGATACACGTTGGCTTC
TAGATCCACAACATCCCGTTTACTTCAAAGTTATCTCAATAATTTTCACCCCTACTGCCCTATCGTGCAC
TCACCGACGCTAATGATGTTGTATAATAACCAGATTGAAATCGCGTCGAAGGATCAATGGCAAATCCTTT
TTAACTGCATATTAGCCATTGGAGCCTGGTGTATAGAGGGGGAATCTACTGATATAGATGTTTTTTACTA
TCAAAATGCTAAATCTCATTTGACGAGCAAGGTCTTCGAGTCAGGTTCCATAATTTTGGTGACAGCCCTA
CATCTTCTGTCGCGATATACACAGTGGAGGCAGAAAACAAATACTAGCTATAATTTTCACAGCTTTTCCA
TAAGAATGGCCATATCATTGGGCTTGAATAGGGACCTCCCCTCGTCCTTCAGTGATAGCAGCATTCTGGA
ACAAAGACGCCGAATTTGGTGGTCTGTCTACTCTTGGGAGATCCAATTGTCCCTGCTTTATGGTCGATCC
ATCCAGCTTTCTCAGAATACAATCTCCTTCCCTTCTTCTGTCGACGATGTGCAGCGTACCACAACAGGTC
CCACCATATATCATGGCATCATTGAAACAGCAAGGCTCTTACAAGTTTTCACAAAAATCTATGAACTAGA
CAAAACAGTAACTGCAGAAAAAAGTCCTATATGTGCAAAAAAATGCTTGATGATTTGTAATGAGATTGAG
GAGGTTTCGAGACAGGCACCAAAGTTTTTACAAATGGATATTTCCACCACCGCTCTAACCAATTTGTTGA
AGGAACACCCTTGGCTATCCTTTACAAGATTCGAACTGAAGTGGAAACAGTTGTCTCTTATCATTTATGT
ATTAAGAGATTTTTTCACTAATTTTACCCAGAAAAAGTCACAACTAGAACAGGATCAAAATGATCATCAA
AGTTATGAAGTTAAACGATGCTCCATCATGTTAAGCGATGCAGCACAAAGAACTGTTATGTCTGTAAGTA
GCTATATGGACAATCATAATGTCACCCCATATTTTGCCTGGAATTGTTCTTATTACTTGTTCAATGCAGT
CCTAGTACCCATAAAGACTCTACTCTCAAACTCAAAATCGAATGCTGAGAATAACGAGACCGCACAATTA
TTACAACAAATTAACACTGTTCTGATGCTATTAAAAAAACTGGCCACTTTTAAAATCCAGACTTGTGAAA
AATACATTCAAGTACTGGAAGAGGTATGTGCGCCGTTTCTGTTATCACAGTGTGCAATCCCATTACCGCA
TATCAGTTATAACAATAGTAATGGTAGCGCCATTAAAAATATTGTCGGTTCTGCAACTATCGCCCAATAC
CCTACTCTTCCGGAGGAAAATGTCAACAATATCAGTGTTAAATATGTTTCTCCTGGCTCAGTAGGGCCTT
CACCTGTGCCATTGAAATCAGGAGCAAGTTTCAGTGATCTAGTCAAGCTGTTATCTAACCGTCCACCCTC
TCGTAACTCTCCAGTGACAATACCAAGAAGCACACCTTCGCATCGCTCAGTCACGCCTTTTCTAGGGCAA
CAGCAACAGCTGCAATCATTAGTGCCACTGACCCCGTCTGCTTTGTTTGGTGGCGCCAATTTTAATCAAA
GTGGGAATATTGCTGATAGCTCATTGTCCTTCACTTTCACTAACAGTAGCAACGGTCCGAACCTCATAAC
AACTCAAACAAATTCTCAAGCGCTTTCACAACCAATTGCCTCCTCTAACGTTCATGATAACTTCATGAAT
AATGAAATCACGGCTAGTAAAATTGATGATGGTAATAATTCAAAACCACTGTCACCTGGTTGGACGGACC
AAACTGCGTATAACGCGTTTGGAATCACTACAGGGATGTTTAATACCACTACAATGGATGATGTATATAA
CTATCTATTCGATGATGAAGATACCCCACCAAACCCAAAAAAAGAGTAAAATGAATCGTAGATACTGAAA
AACCCCGCAAGTTCACTTCAACTGTGCATCGTGCACCATCTCAATTTCTTTCATTTATACATCGTTTTGC
CTTCTTTTATGTAACTATACTCCTCTAAGTTTCAATCTTGGCCATGTAACCTCTGATCTATAGAATTTTT
TAAATGACTAGAATTAATGCCCATCTTTTTTTTGGACCTAAATTCTTCATGAAAATATATTACGAGGGCT
TATTCAGAAGCTTATCGATACCGTCGACTAAAGCCAAATAGAAAATTATTCAGTTCCTGGCTTAAGTTTT
TAAAAGTGATATTATTTATTTGGTTGTAACCAACCAAAAGAATGTAAATAACTAATACATAATTATGTTA
GTTTTAAGTTAGCAACAAATTGATTTTAGCTATATTAGCTACTTGGTTAATAAATAGAATATATTTATTT
AAAGATAATTGCGTTTTTATTGTCAGGGAGTGAGTTTGCTTAAAAACTCGTTTAGATCCACTAGTTCTAG
AGCGGCCGCATAACTTCGTATAGCATACATTATACGAAGTTATGGCAGCTCTGGCCCGTGTCTCAAAATC
TCTGATGTTACATTGCACAAGATAAAAATATATCATCATGAACAATAAAACTGTCTGCTTACATAAACAG
TAATACAAGGGGTGTTATGAGCCATATTCAACGGGAAACGTCGAGGCCGCGATTAAATTCCAACATGGAT
GCTGATTTATATGGGTATAAATGGGCTCGCGATAATGTCGGGCAATCAGGTGCGACAATCTATCGCTTGT
ATGGGAAGCCCGATGCGCCAGAGTTGTTTCTGAAACATGGCAAAGGTAGCGTTGCCAATGATGTTACAGA
TGAGATGGTCAGACTAAACTGGCTGACGGAATTTATGCCTCTTCCGACCATCAAGCATTTTATCCGTACT
CCTGATGATGCATGGTTACTCACCACTGCGATCCCCGGAAAAACAGCATTCCAGGTATTAGAAGAATATC
CTGATTCAGGTGAAAATATTGTTGATGCGCTGGCAGTGTTCCTGCGCCGGTTGCATTCGATTCCTGTTTG
TAATTGTCCTTTTAACAGCGATCGCGTATTTCGTCTCGCTCAGGCGCAATCACGAATGAATAACGGTTTG
GTTGATGCGAGTGATTTTGATGACGAGCGTAATGGCTGGCCTGTTGAACAAGTCTGGAAAGAAATGCATA
AACTTTTGCCATTCTCACCGGATTCAGTCGTCACTCATGGTGATTTCTCACTTGATAACCTTATTTTTGA
CGAGGGGAAATTAATAGGTTGTATTGATGTTGGACGAGTCGGAATCGCAGACCGATACCAGGATCTTGCC
ATCCTATGGAACTGCCTCGGTGAGTTTTCTCCTTCATTACAGAAACGGCTTTTTCAAAAATATGGTATTG
ATAATCCTGATATGAATAAATTGCAGTTTCATTTGATGCTCGATGAGTTTTTCTAATCAGAATTGGTTAA
TTGGTTGTAACACTGGCAGAGCATTACGCTGACTTGACGGGACGGCGCAAGCTCATGACCATAACTTCGT
ATAGCATACATTATACGAAGTTATGCAGTCATGCGTCTGAGAATTCCACTTAATTAAGAAGGCCGGCCCT
TCCTCAGCGTGGCCAATTCGCCCTATAGTGAGTCGTATTACGCGCGCTCACTGGCCGTCGTTTTACAACG
TCGTGACTGGGAAAACCCTGGCGTTACCCAACTTAATCGCCTTGCAGCACATCCCCCTTTCGCCAGCTGG
CGTAATAGCGAAGAGGCCCGCACCGATCGCCCTTCCCAACAGTTGCGCAGCCTGAATGGCGAATGGAAAT
TGTAAGCGTTAATATTTTGTTAAAATTCGCGTTAAATTTTTGTTAAATCAGCTCATTTTTTTAACCAATA
GGCCGAAATCGGCAAAATCCCTTATAAATCAAAAGAATAGACCGAGATAGGGT
[37 nt withheld, positions 7054-7090]
AAAGAACGTGGACTCCAACGTCAAAGG
[49 nt withheld, positions 7118-7166]
T
[91 nt withheld, positions 7168-7258]
G
[124 nt withheld, positions 7260-7383]
CAG
