>Addgene plasmid #32320 | pGAL4Kan | addgene partial sequence | sequence record 37531 | M13-Rev 5'-CAGGAAACAGCTATGACC-3'
CTAAGGGACAAAGCTGGCCACTGTTTAAACTTGGCGCGCCTTTGCGATCGCAGACCTAGGAAAGCTAGCT
ATACGCGTTATACCGGTATCCTGCAGGTAGTATGCAAGAGATCTTATAGGCCTCGAGTTAACGTTCGAGG
TCGACTCTAGATAAAGCTTTAGAGCTCTTCTTAAGAAGGATCCCGTAAGCAAATAAACAAGCGCAGCTGA
ACAAGCTAAACAATCTGCAGCCCAAGCTTGAAGCAAGCCTCCTGAAAGATGAAGCTACTGTCTTCTATCG
AACAAGCATGCGATATTTGCCGACTTAAAAAGCTCAAGTGCTCCAAAGAAAAACCGAAGTGCGCCAAGTG
TCTGAAGAACAACTGGGAGTGTCGCTACTCTCCCAAAACCAAAAGGTCTCCGCTGACTAGGGCACATCTG
ACAGAAGTGGAATCAAGGCTAGAAAGACTGGAACAGCTATTTCTACTGATTTTTCCTCGAGAAGACCTTG
ACATGATTTTGAAAATGGATTCTTTACAGGATATAAAAGCATTGTTAACAGGATTATTTGTACAAGATAA
TGTGAATAAAGATGCCGTCACAGATAGATTGGCTTCAGTGGAGACTGATATGCCTCTAACATTGAGACAG
CATAGAATAAGTGCGACATCATCATCGGAAGAGAGTAGTAACAAAGGTCAAAGACAGTTGACTGTATCGA
TTGACTCGGCAGCTCATCATGATAACTCCACAATTCCGTTGGATTTTATGCCCAGGGATGCTCTTCATGG
ATTTGATTGGTCTGAAGAGGATGACATGTCGGATGGCTTGCCCTTCCTGAAAACGGACCCCAACAATAAT
GGGTTCTTTGGCGACGGTTCTCTCTTATGTATTCTTCGATCTATTGGCTTTAAACCGGAAAATTACACGA
ACTCTAACG
